>Addgene plasmid #227007 | pcDNA-Spa-Cas9 | addgene full sequence | sequence record 449962 | Addgene NGS Result
GACGGATCGGGAGATCTCCCGATCCCCTATGGTGCACTCTCAGTACAATCTGCTCTGATGCCGCATAGTT
AAGCCAGTATCTGCTCCCTGCTTGTGTGTTGGAGGTCGCTGAGTAGTGCGCGAGCAAAATTTAAGCTACA
ACAAGGCAAGGCTTGACCGACAATTGCATGAAGAATCTGCTTAGGGTTAGGCGTTTTGCGCTGCTTCGCG
ATGTACGGGCCAGATATACGCGTTGACATTGATTATTGACTAGTTATTAATAGTAATCAATTACGGGGTC
ATTAGTTCATAGCCCATATATGGAGTTCCGCGTTACATAACTTACGGTAAATGGCCCGCCTGGCTGACCG
CCCAACGACCCCCGCCCATTGACGTCAATAATGACGTATGTTCCCATAGTAACGCCAATAGGGACTTTCC
ATTGACGTCAATGGGTGGAGTATTTACGGTAAACTGCCCACTTGGCAGTACATCAAGTGTATCATATGCC
AAGTACGCCCCCTATTGACGTCAATGACGGTAAATGGCCCGCCTGGCATTATGCCCAGTACATGACCTTA
TGGGACTTTCCTACTTGGCAGTACATCTACGTATTAGTCATCGCTATTACCATGGTGATGCGGTTTTGGC
AGTACATCAATGGGCGTGGATAGCGGTTTGACTCACGGGGATTTCCAAGTCTCCACCCCATTGACGTCAA
TGGGAGTTTGTTTTGGCACCAAAATCAACGGGACTTTCCAAAATGTCGTAACAACTCCGCCCCATTGACG
CAAATGGGCGGTAGGCGTGTACGGTGGGAGGTCTATATAAGCAGAGCTCTCTGGCTAACTAGAGAACCCA
CTGCTTACTGGCTTATCGAAATTAATACGACTCACTATAGGGAGACCCAAGCTGGCTAGCGCCATGGACT
ACAAAGACCATGACGGTGATTATAAAGATCATGACATCGATTACAAGGATGACGATGACAAGCACGTTAA
CCCCAAGAAGAAGAGGAAGGTGGGCCGCGGAACCGGTATGAACGGACTGGTTTTGGGTCTTGATATCGGG
ATCGCTAGCGTTGGGGTGGGCATCCTGAAGAAGGACATAGGAGAAATCATTCATACCAATTCTAGACTGT
TTTCAGCTGCCACAGCCGACTCTAATATTGAACGACGAGGACATCGTGGCGGCAAGAGGCTGACAAGACG
AAAAAAACACCGAAGCATACGACTTCACGATCTTTTCGAGGATTTTGGACTGCTGACGGACTTTTCAAAA
GTTTCCATCAACTTGAATCCGTACCAGTTACGCGTACAGGGTCTGGACAACCAGCTGACAAACGAGGAGC
TGTTTATCGCTCTTAAGAATATCGTGAAGCGCCGGGGGATTAGCTACTTAGACGATGCCTCTGAAGACGG
CGGAACCGTGTCTTCTGATTATGGGAAGGCTGTCGAAGAAAATAGAAAACTCTTAGCCGAACAGACTCCT
GGGCAGATCCAGCTGGACAGATTCGAAAAGTACGGCCAAGTCCGAGGCGACTTCAATGTCGTGGAGAACG
GTGAGAAACGACGTCTGATTAACGTCTTTACAACTAGCGCCTATTCCAAGGAGGCCGAGAGGATACTGAG
GAAGCAGCAGGAGTTCAACAAGAAAATAACGGATGAGTTCATCGAGGATTACCTGACCATTCTTACTGGA
AAAAGAAAATATTACCATGGTCCTGGAAACGAAAAGTCCCGGACCGATTACGGGCGGTACACAACCAAAA
AGGACCCAGAGGGCAAATACATCACCCTCGATAATATTTTCGGGATCCTCATCGGTAAATGCACTTTTTA
CCCCGATGAGTATCGCGCGTCTAAAGCTTCATATACCGCACAGGAGTTCAATCTGCTCAACGACCTGAAT
AACCTGACCGTGCCTACCGAAACCAAAAAACTGTCAGAGGAGCAGAAGAAGACGATAATAAAATACGCCA
AAACGGCTAAGACCCTTGGCGCTTCTACTCTGCTGAAGTATATAGCCAAACTGATCGGTGCTTCCGTTGA
CCAGATTCACGGGTATAGAATCGACCCAAATAAAAAGCCCGAAATGCACACCTTCGAGACGTACCGGAAA
ATGCAATCCCTGGAGACGATCTCAGTGGAGGAACTGCCTCGCAAAGTGCTTGACGAACTCGCCCATATTC
TGACATTGAACACTGAGCGCGAAGGCATCGAGGAGGCTATTAATGCCACCTTGAAAGATACGTTTAGTCA
GGACCAGGTCCTCGAACTCGTGCAGTTCCGCAAAAATAACTCTTCCTTATTCTCAAAGGGATGGCATAGT
TTCAGCCTGAAACTGATGATGGAACTGATTCCTGAACTCTATGAGACTAGTGAAGAGCAGATGACTATAC
TGACTCGTCTGGGGAAACAGAAGTCTAAGGAGACAAGTAAACGAACTAAGTACATTGATGAAAAGGAGCT
GACAGAAGAGATTTATAATCCAGTCGTGGCTAAATCCGTCCGTCAGGCTATTAAGATCATTAACGAGGCA
ACGAAAAAGTACGGAATCTTCGATAACATTGTGATCGAAATGGCCCGTGAGAACAATGAAGAAGATGCTA
AGAAGGAGTACATCAAGCGGCAGAAGGCAAACTTGGATGAGAAGAACGCCGCAATGGAGAAAGCTGCTTT
TCAATACAACGGTAAGAAGGAACTCCCGGATAACGTCTTCCACGGCCATAAGGAGCTCGCCACAAAAATA
CGGTTGTGGCACCAGCAGGGGGAAAAGTGCCTCTACACTGGAAAAAATATCCCTATCTCCGACCTTATTC
AAAATCAGTACAAGTATGAAATCGACCACATCCTCCCACTGTCCCTCAGTTTCGACGATAGCCTGTCCAA
CAAGGTCCTCGTGCTGGCTACCGCCAATCAGGAAAAGGGCCAAAGAACTCCTTTTCAAGCTCTCGATTCA
ATGGATGACGCCTGGAGCTATCGGGAGTTCAAATCCTATGTGAAGGATTCTAAACTCTTGGGGAATAAAA
AGAAGGAATACTTGTTAACAGAGGAGGATATCAGTAAGATCGAGGTGAAACAGAAGTTTATCGAACGGAA
TTTAGTTGACACAAGGTACTCAAGTCGCGTGGTTCTTAACGCCCTTCAGGACTTCTACAAGGAACACCAG
TTCGATACCACCATTAGCGTGGTTAGAGGACAATTTACATCCCAGCTGCGGCGGAAATGGGGACTGGAGA
AGAGCCGAGAAACCTACCATCACCACGCCGTGGACGCGCTGATTATTGCCGCCAGTAGCCAGCTCCGCCT
CTGGAAAAAACAGAACAATCCTCTTATCAGTTACACCGAAGGCCAGTTTGTGGATCAGGTGACCGGCGAG
ATTATATCCCTTTCTGACGACGAATACAAAGAGCTGGTTTTCAAAGCTCCATATGACCACTTTGTTGACA
CACTGAAGTCAAAGAAGTTTGAGGATTCTATCCTCTTTTCATACCAGGTGGATTCTAAGTACAACCGGAA
GATTAGCGACGCAACCATATATGCAACTCGTAAAGCCAAATTGGACAAGGAGAATAAAGAGTATACTTAC
ACTCTGGGTAAAATCAAAGATATCTATGCTCTTGGCACGAAAAGCCCTTCTAAAACCGGCTTTTACAAGT
TTCTGGACCTGTATAATAAAGACAAGTCTCAGTTCCTGATGTTTCAGAAAGATCGCAAGACCTGGGACGA
GGTGATTGAAAAGATCATTGAGCAATACCGGCCTTTTAAAGAATACGACGAAAACGGAAAAGAAGTAGAC
TTCAACCCTTTTGAAAAGTACCGGATCGAAAATGGCCCCATCCGAAAATATTCCAAAAAGGGCAATGGCC
CAGAAATAAAGAGTCTCAAGTATTACGATAACTTACTGGGTAAGTTTGTGGATATCACACCTTCAGAGTC
CAAGAACCCCGTAGCTCTGCTGTCCCTGAACCCGTGGAGGACTGACGTCTACTACAACACCGAAACATCC
AAGTATGAGTTCCTTGGGCTGAAGTATGCTGATTTGTGCTTCGAAAAGGGGGGTGCATATGGTATCTCTG
AGGTGAAATACAATAAAATAAGAGAGAAAGAAGGTATCGGAAAGGAGTCTGAATTCAAATTTACCCTTTA
TAAGAATGACCTGATTCTGATCAAAGATACAGAGACAAACTGCCAACAGATTTTTCGCTTCTGGTCTCGA
ACTGGAAAAGACAATCCTAAATCATTTGAGAAGCATAAAATTGAGCTTAAACCGTATGAAAAGGCTCGTT
TCGAGAAGGGTGAAGAACTGGAGGTGCTGGGAAAGGTGCCACCTAGTTCAAACCAACTGCAGAAAAATAT
GCAAATTGAGAACCTCTCCATCTACAAGGTGAAGACTGATGTGCTTGGCAATAAGCATTTTATCAAAAAG
GAAGGAGAAGAACCTAAGCTCAAATTTACCGGTCCTAAGAAAAAGCGGAAAGTGGCTGTTTAAACCGCTG
ATCAGCCTCGACTGTGCCTTCTAGTTGCCAGCCATCTGTTGTTTGCCCCTCCCCCGTGCCTTCCTTGACC
CTGGAAGGTGCCACTCCCACTGTCCTTTCCTAATAAAATGAGGAAATTGCATCGCATTGTCTGAGTAGGT
GTCATTCTATTCTGGGGGGTGGGGTGGGGCAGGACAGCAAGGGGGAGGATTGGGAAGACAATAGCAGGCA
TGCTGGGGATGCGGTGGGCTCTATGGCTTCTGAGGCGGAAAGAACCAGCTGGGGCTCTAGGGGGTATCCC
C
[124 nt withheld, positions 4762-4885]
C
[91 nt withheld, positions 4887-4977]
A
[49 nt withheld, positions 4979-5027]
CCTTTGACGTTGGAGTCCACGTTCTTT
[37 nt withheld, positions 5055-5091]
ACCCTATCTCGGTCTATTCTTTTGATTTATAAGGGATTTTGCCGATTTCGGCCTATTGGTTAAAAAATGA
GCTGATTTAACAAAAATTTAACGCGAATTAATTCTGTGGAATGTGTGTCAGTTAGGGTGTGGAAAGTCCC
CAGGCTCCCCAGCAGGCAGAAGTATGCAAAGCATGCATCTCAATTAGTCAGCAACCAGGTGTGGAAAGTC
CCCAGGCTCCCCAGCAGGCAGAAGTATGCAAAGCATGCATCTCAATTAGTCAGCAACCATAGTCCCGCCC
CTAACTCCGCCCATCCCGCCCCTAACTCCGCCCAGTTCCGCCCATTCTCCGCCCCATGGCTGACTAATTT
TTTTTATTTATGCAGAGGCCGAGGCCGCCTCTGCCTCTGAGCTATTCCAGAAGTAGTGAGGAGGCTTTTT
TGGAGGCCTAGGCTTTTGCAAAAAGCTCCCGGGAGCTTGTATATCCATTTTCGGATCTGATCAAGAGACA
GGATGAGGATCGTTTCGCATGATTGAACAAGATGGATTGCACGCAGGTTCTCCGGCCGCTTGGGTGGAGA
GGCTATTCGGCTATGACTGGGCACAACAGACAATCGGCTGCTCTGATGCCGCCGTGTTCCGGCTGTCAGC
GCAGGGGCGCCCGGTTCTTTTTGTCAAGACCGACCTGTCCGGTGCCCTGAATGAACTGCAGGACGAGGCA
GCGCGGCTATCGTGGCTGGCCACGACGGGCGTTCCTTGCGCAGCTGTGCTCGACGTTGTCACTGAAGCGG
GAAGGGACTGGCTGCTATTGGGCGAAGTGCCGGGGCAGGATCTCCTGTCATCTCACCTTGCTCCTGCCGA
GAAAGTATCCATCATGGCTGATGCAATGCGGCGGCTGCATACGCTTGATCCGGCTACCTGCCCATTCGAC
CACCAAGCGAAACATCGCATCGAGCGAGCACGTACTCGGATGGAAGCCGGTCTTGTCGATCAGGATGATC
TGGACGAAGAGCATCAGGGGCTCGCGCCAGCCGAACTGTTCGCCAGGCTCAAGGCGCGCATGCCCGACGG
CGAGGATCTCGTCGTGACCCATGGCGATGCCTGCTTGCCGAATATCATGGTGGAAAATGGCCGCTTTTCT
GGATTCATCGACTGTGGCCGGCTGGGTGTGGCGGACCGCTATCAGGACATAGCGTTGGCTACCCGTGATA
TTGCTGAAGAGCTTGGCGGCGAATGGGCTGACCGCTTCCTCGTGCTTTACGGTATCGCCGCTCCCGATTC
GCAGCGCATCGCCTTCTATCGCCTTCTTGACGAGTTCTTCTGAGCGGGACTCTGGGGTTCGAAATGACCG
ACCAAGCGACGCCCAACCTGCCATCACGAGATTTCGATTCCACCGCCGCCTTCTATGAAAGGTTGGGCTT
CGGAATCGTTTTCCGGGACGCCGGCTGGATGATCCTCCAGCGCGGGGATCTCATGCTGGAGTTCTTCGCC
CACCCCAACTTGTTTATTGCAGCTTATAATGGTTACAAATAAAGCAATAGCATCACAAATTTCACAAATA
AAGCATTTTTTTCACTGCATTCTAGTTGTGGTTTGTCCAAACTCATCAATGTATCTTATCATGTCTGTAT
ACCGTCGACCTCTAGCTAGAGCTTGGCGTAATCATGGTCATAGCTGTTTCCTGTGTGAAATTGTTATCCG
CTCACAATTCCACACAACATACGAGCCGGAAGCATAAAGTGTAAAGCCTGGGGTGCCTAATGAGTGAGCT
AACTCACATTAATTGCGTTGCGCTCACTGCCCGCTTTCCAGTCGGGAAACCTGTCGTGCCAGCTGCATTA
ATGAATCGGCCAACGCGCGGGGAGAGGCGGTTTGCGTATTGGGCGCTCTTCCGCTTCCTCGCTCACTGAC
TCGCTGCGCTCGGTCGTTCGGCTGCGGCGAGCGGTATCAGCTCACTCAAAGGCGGTAATACGGTTATCCA
CAGAATCAGGGGATAACGCAGGAAAGAACATGTGAGCAAAAGGCCAGCAAAAGGCCAGGAACCGTAAAAA
GGCCGCGTTGCTGGCGTTTTTCCATAGGCTCCGCCCCCCTGACGAGCATCACAAAAATCGACGCTCAAGT
CAGAGGTGGCGAAACCCGACAGGACTATAAAGATACCAGGCGTTTCCCCCTGGAAGCTCCCTCGTGCGCT
CTCCTGTTCCGACCCTGCCGCTTACCGGATACCTGTCCGCCTTTCTCCCTTCGGGAAGCGTGGCGCTTTC
TCATAGCTCACGCTGTAGGTATCTCAGTTCGGTGTAGGTCGTTCGCTCCAAGCTGGGCTGTGTGCACGAA
CCCCCCGTTCAGCCCGACCGCTGCGCCTTATCCGGTAACTATCGTCTTGAGTCCAACCCGGTAAGACACG
ACTTATCGCCACTGGCAGCAGCCACTGGTAACAGGATTAGCAGAGCGAGGTATGTAGGCGGTGCTACAGA
GTTCTTGAAGTGGTGGCCTAACTACGGCTACACTAGAAGAACAGTATTTGGTATCTGCGCTCTGCTGAAG
CCAGTTACCTTCGGAAAAAGAGTTGGTAGCTCTTGATCCGGCAAACAAACCACCGCTGGTAGCGGTGGTT
TTTTTGTTTGCAAGCAGCAGATTACGCGCAGAAAAAAAGGATCTCAAGAAGATCCTTTGATCTTTTCTAC
GGGGTCTGACGCTCAGTGGAACGAAAACTCACGTTAAGGGATTTTGGTCATGAGATTATCAAAAAGGATC
TTCACCTAGATCCTTTTAAATTAAAAATGAAGTTTTAAATCAATCTAAAGTATATATGAGTAAACTTGGT
CTGACAGTTACCAATGCTTAATCAGTGAGGCACCTATCTCAGCGATCTGTCTATTTCGTTCATCCATAGT
TGCCTGACTCCCCGTCGTGTAGATAACTACGATACGGGAGGGCTTACCATCTGGCCCCAGTGCTGCAATG
ATACCGCGAGACCCACGCTCACCGGCTCCAGATTTATCAGCAATAAACCAGCCAGCCGGAAGGGCCGAGC
GCAGAAGTGGTCCTGCAACTTTATCCGCCTCCATCCAGTCTATTAATTGTTGCCGGGAAGCTAGAGTAAG
TAGTTCGCCAGTTAATAGTTTGCGCAACGTTGTTGCCATTGCTACAGGCATCGTGGTGTCACGCTCGTCG
TTTGGTATGGCTTCATTCAGCTCCGGTTCCCAACGATCAAGGCGAGTTACATGATCCCCCATGTTGTGCA
AAAAAGCGGTTAGCTCCTTCGGTCCTCCGATCGTTGTCAGAAGTAAGTTGGCCGCAGTGTTATCACTCAT
GGTTATGGCAGCACTGCATAATTCTCTTACTGTCATGCCATCCGTAAGATGCTTTTCTGTGACTGGTGAG
TACTCAACCAAGTCATTCTGAGAATAGTGTATGCGGCGACCGAGTTGCTCTTGCCCGGCGTCAATACGGG
ATAATACCGCGCCACATAGCAGAACTTTAAAAGTGCTCATCATTGGAAAACGTTCTTCGGGGCGAAAACT
CTCAAGGATCTTACCGCTGTTGAGATCCAGTTCGATGTAACCCACTCGTGCACCCAACTGATCTTCAGCA
TCTTTTACTTTCACCAGCGTTTCTGGGTGAGCAAAAACAGGAAGGCAAAATGCCGCAAAAAAGGGAATAA
GGGCGACACGGAAATGTTGAATACTCATACTCTTCCTTTTTCAATATTATTGAAGCATTTATCAGGGTTA
TTGTCTCATGAGCGGATACATATTTGAATGTATTTAGAAAAATAAACAAATAGGGGTTCCGCGCACATTT
CCCCGAAAAGTGCCACCTGACGTC
Features (pLannotate 1.2.2; 21 found; start..end, strand, type, name):
     28..80      -  misc_feature   bom (fragment): basis of mobility region from pBR322
    235..614     +  enhancer       CMV enhancer: human cytomegalovirus immediate early enhancer
    615..818     +  promoter       CMV promoter: human cytomegalovirus (CMV) immediate early promoter
    814..847     +  LTR            5' LTR (truncated) (fragment): truncated 5' long terminal repeat (LTR) from HIV-1
    863..881     +  promoter       T7 promoter: promoter for bacteriophage T7 RNA polymerase
    907..972     +  CDS            3xFLAG: three tandem FLAG® epitope tags, followed by an enterokinase cleavage site
   1018..4437    +  CDS            cas9-1: CAS9A_STRTD - Also known as csn1. Experimental evidence at protein level: Swiss-Prot protein existence level 1. CRISPR (clustered regularly interspaced short palindromic repeat) is an adaptive immune system that provides protection against mobile genetic elements (viruses, transposable elements and conjugative plasmids). CRISPR clusters contain spacers, sequences complementary to antecedent mobile elements, and target invading nucleic acids. CRISPR clusters are transcribed and processed into CRISPR RNA (crRNA). In type II CRISPR systems correct processing of pre-crRNA requires a trans- encoded
   4492..4716    +  polyA_signal   bGH poly(A) signal: bovine growth hormone polyadenylation signal
   4720..4741    +  promoter       SV40 promoter (fragment): SV40 enhancer and early promoter
   4762..5190    +  rep_origin     f1 ori (sequence partly withheld): f1 bacteriophage origin of replication; arrow indicates direction of (+) strand synthesis
   5204..5533    +  promoter       SV40 promoter: SV40 enhancer and early promoter
   5600..6391    +  CDS            neo: KKA2_KLEPN - Also known as kan, nptII. Experimental evidence at protein level: Swiss-Prot protein existence level 1. Resistance to kanamycin, neomycin, paromomycin, ribostamycin, butirosin and gentamicin B. From Klebsiella pneumoniae.
   6415..6573    +  CDS            ble (fragment): BLE_KLEPN - Experimental evidence at protein level: Swiss-Prot protein existence level 1. Binding protein with a strong affinity to the bleomycin family of antibiotics. Binds to CL990; an antimitotic-antibiotic compound. From Klebsiella pneumoniae.
   6568..6689    +  polyA_signal   SV40 poly(A) signal: SV40 polyadenylation signal
   6762..6778    -  protein_bind   lac operator: The lac repressor binds to the lac operator to inhibit transcription in E. coli. This inhibition can be relieved by adding lactose or isopropyl-β-D-thiogalactopyranoside (IPTG). lac repressor encoded by lacI
   6786..6816    -  promoter       lac promoter: promoter for the E. coli lac operon
   6831..6852    -  protein_bind   CAP binding site: CAP binding activates transcription in the presence of cAMP. E. coli catabolite activator protein
   6865..6957    -  CDS            lacI (fragment): lac repressor; lacI; The lac repressor binds to the lac operator to inhibit transcription in E. coli. This inhibition can be relieved by adding lactose or isopropyl-β-D-thiogalactopyranoside (IPTG).
   7140..7728    -  rep_origin     ori: high-copy-number ColE1/pMB1/pBR322/pUC origin of replication
   7899..8759    -  CDS            AmpR: β-lactamase; bla; confers resistance to ampicillin, carbenicillin, and related antibiotics
   8760..8864    -  promoter       AmpR promoter: bla
