[The description below was written by a language model from this plasmid's Addgene catalogue record and pLannotate feature annotations shown in this document.]
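Description:
pcDNA-Spa-Cas9 is a mammalian expression plasmid built on the pcDNA3.1 backbone that encodes the nuclease-active Cas9 ortholog from Streptococcus parasanguinis. It is maintained in E. coli at high copy through a ColE1/pUC-type origin and selected with ampicillin via the β-lactamase gene and its native promoter. An f1 origin is also present. The sequenced record is about 8.9 kb.

The Cas9 coding sequence, obtained by gene synthesis, sits downstream of the human cytomegalovirus immediate-early enhancer and promoter and is terminated by the bovine growth hormone polyadenylation signal. This arrangement gives strong constitutive expression after transfection into mammalian cells. According to the catalogue entry, the protein carries an N-terminal 3xFLAG epitope for detection or immunoprecipitation and an SV40 nuclear localization signal to direct it to the nucleus. The feature table annotates the 3xFLAG but not the NLS, which would fit in the short gap between the tag and the Cas9 open reading frame. The automated annotation labels that reading frame by similarity to a S. thermophilus Cas9, which reflects homology rather than the stated source species. A T7 promoter upstream of the tag could support in vitro transcription.

A second cassette has the SV40 early promoter driving the neomycin phosphotransferase gene, followed by an SV40 polyadenylation signal, and allows G418 selection of stably transfected cells. Other short annotations, such as the HIV-1 LTR, ble and lacI fragments, appear to be backbone remnants or partial matches. No guide RNA cassette is annotated, so the guide must be supplied separately. The plasmid was deposited as part of work characterizing diverse Cas9 orthologs for genome and epigenome editing.
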