Addgene plasmid #227007: pcDNA-Spa-Cas9
Purpose: Mammalian expression of Nuclease active S. parasanguinis Cas9
Depositing lab: Charles Gersbach. Depositing organization: Duke University. Publication: Characterization of diverse Cas9 orthologs for genome and epigenome editing. Butterfield GL, Rohm D, Roberts A, Nethery MA, Rizzo AJ, Morone DJ, Garnier L, Iglesias N, Barrangou R, Gersbach CA. Proc Natl Acad Sci U S A. 2025 Mar 18;122(11):e2417674122. doi: 10.1073/pnas.2417674122. Epub 2025 Mar 12. PubMed 40073054.
Backbone
  Vector backbone: pcDNA3.1
  Vector type: Mammalian Expression, CRISPR
Growth in bacteria
  Bacterial resistance: Ampicillin, 100 μg/mL
  Growth temperature: 37°C
  Growth strain: DH5alpha
  Copy number: High Copy
Gene/Insert
  Gene/Insert name: Cas9
  Species: S. parasanguinis
  Promoter: CMV
  Tag / fusion protein: 3xFLAG, SV40 NLS (N terminal on insert)
  Cloning method: Gene Synthesis
  Sequencing primers: 5′ n/a
Terms and licenses: Academic/Nonprofit Terms; Industry Terms: Not Available to Industry
How to cite: pcDNA-Spa-Cas9 was a gift from Charles Gersbach (Addgene plasmid # 227007 ; http://n2t.net/addgene:227007 ; RRID:Addgene_227007)
